Addgene plasmid #178933: BASIC_SEVA_5a5a.10
Purpose: BASIC DNA assembly vector
Depositing lab: Paul Freemont. Depositing organization: Imperial College London. Publication: basicsynbio and the BASIC SEVA collection: software and vectors for an established DNA assembly method. Haines MC, Carling B, Marshall J, Shenshin VA, Baldwin GS, Freemont P, Storch M. Synth Biol (Oxf). 2022 Oct 11;7(1):ysac023. doi: 10.1093/synbio/ysac023. eCollection 2022. PubMed 36381610.
Backbone
  Vector backbone: BASIC_SEVA_5a5a.10
  Backbone size w/o insert (bp): 5291
  Vector type: Synthetic Biology
Growth in bacteria
  Bacterial resistance: Tetracycline, 10 μg/mL
  Growth temperature: 37°C
  Growth strain: DH5alpha
  Copy number: Low Copy
Gene/Insert
  Gene/Insert name: mScarlet counter-selection cassette
  Species: Synthetic
  Insert size (bp): 878
  Cloning method: Unknown
  Sequencing primers: 5′ ggcggcggatttgtcctac; 3′ ggtgagaatccaggggtcc
Depositor comments: Cloning method: BASIC DNA assembly . Please visit https://www.biorxiv.org/content/10.1101/2022.01.06.446575v2 for bioRxiv preprint.
How to cite: BASIC_SEVA_5a5a.10 was a gift from Paul Freemont (Addgene plasmid # 178933 ; http://n2t.net/addgene:178933 ; RRID:Addgene_178933)
