[The description below was written by a language model from this plasmid's Addgene catalogue record and pLannotate feature annotations shown in this document.]
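Description:
BASIC_SEVA_5a5a.10 is a synthetic-biology acceptor vector for BASIC DNA assembly, part of a collection of backbones built along the lines of the SEVA (Standard European Vector Architecture) modular format. The sequenced plasmid is 6,169 nt, consistent with the recorded 5,291 bp backbone plus an 878 bp insert. It is selected with tetracycline through a TcR efflux-pump gene preceded by a fragment of its tet promoter, and it replicates from the broad-host-range RSF1010 system: oriV together with the plasmid-encoded RepA, RepB and RepC proteins that this origin requires, plus the associated R1162-like antisense RNA. A fragment of the lac UV5 promoter is annotated immediately upstream of repB. RepC is annotated only as a fragment. The record lists the plasmid as low copy and propagated in E. coli DH5alpha. The RSF1010 replicon is generally able to function in many Gram-negative bacteria, although the record does not name any other intended hosts.

The insert is an mScarlet counter-selection cassette, in which the strong constitutive J23119 promoter drives the red fluorescent protein mScarlet. The lambda t0 and rrnB T1 terminators lie on either side of the cassette, insulating it from transcription of the marker and replication modules. In a vector of this type, the cassette acts as a visual dropout marker. Colonies carrying the unmodified vector are red, whereas clones in which assembled parts have replaced the cassette lack that fluorescence, which makes screening simple. The BASIC linker or prefix/suffix sequences that would mediate assembly are not annotated in the feature table, so their positions cannot be stated from this record.
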