Features (pLannotate 1.2.2; 12 found; start..end, strand, type, name):
     68..162     +  terminator     lambda t0 terminator: transcription terminator from phage lambda
    201..221     +  promoter       tet promoter (fragment): E. coli promoter for tetracycline efflux protein gene
    277..1467    +  CDS            TcR: tetracycline efflux protein; tet; confers resistance to tetracycline
   1544..2395    -  CDS            RSF1010 RepC (fragment): replication protein C of the broad-host-range plasmid RSF1010 (Scholz et al., 1989); repC
   2382..3221    -  CDS            RSF1010 RepA: replication protein A of the broad-host-range plasmid RSF1010 (Scholz et al., 1989); repA
   3213..3287    -  ncRNA          Plasmid R1162: Accession: RF00043 - R1162-like plasmid antisense RNA
   3732..4703    -  CDS            RSF1010 RepB: replication protein B of the broad-host-range plasmid RSF1010 (Scholz et al., 1989); repB
   4727..4755    -  promoter       lac UV5 promoter (fragment): E. coli lac promoter with an "up" mutation
   4810..5204    +  rep_origin     RSF1010 oriV: replication origin of the broad-host-range plasmid RSF1010; requires the RSF1010 RepA/B/C proteins for replication (Scholz et al., 1989)
   5242..5328    -  terminator     rrnB T1 terminator: Escherichia coli rrnB; transcription terminator T1 from the E. coli rrnB gene
   5400..5434    +  promoter       J23119 promoter: bacterial promoter (Registry of Standard Biological Parts BBa J23119)
   5462..6157    +  CDS            mScarlet: mScarlet is a basic (constitutively fluorescent) red fluorescent protein published in 2016, derived from synthetic construct. It has moderate acid sensitivity.
>Addgene plasmid #178933 | BASIC_SEVA_5a5a.10 | addgene full sequence | sequence record 353848 | Addgene NGS Result
GGCTCGGGTAAGAACTCGCACTTCGTGGAAACACTATTATCTGGTGGGTCTCTGTCCACTAGTCTTGGAC
TCCTGTTGATAGATCCAGTAATGACCTCAGAACTCCATCTGGATTTGTTCAGAACGCTCGGTTGCCGCCG
GGCGTTTTTTATTGGTGAGAATCCAGGGGTCCCCAATAATTACGATTTACGTATTTAAATTTGACAGCTT
ATCATCGATAAACTGTAATGCGGTAGTTTATCACAGTTAAATTGCTAACGCAGTCAGGCACCGTGTATGA
AATCTAACAATGCGCTCATCGTCATCCTCGGCACCGTCACCCTGGATGCTGTAGGCATAGGCTTGGTTAT
GCCGGTACTGCCGGGCCTCTTGCGGGATATCGTCCATTCCGACAGCATCGCCAGTCACTATGGCGTGCTG
CTAGCGCTATATGCGTTGATGCAATTTCTATGCGCACCCGTTCTCGGAGCACTGTCCGACCGCTTTGGCC
GCCGCCCAGTCCTGCTCGCTTCGCTACTTGGAGCCACTATCGACTACGCGATCATGGCGACCACACCCGT
CCTGTGGATTCTCTACGCCGGACGCATCGTGGCCGGCATCACCGGCGCCACAGGTGCGGTTGCTGGCGCC
TATATCGCCGACATCACCGATGGGGAAGATCGGGCTCGCCACTTCGGGCTCATGAGCGCTTGTTTCGGCG
TGGGTATGGTGGCAGGCCCCGTGGCCGGGGGACTGTTGGGCGCCATCTCCCTGCACGCACCATTCCTTGC
GGCGGCGGTGCTCAACGGCCTCAACCTACTACTGGGCTGCTTCCTAATGCAGGAGTCGCATAAGGGAGAG
CGCCGTCCGATGCCCTTGAGAGCCTTCAACCCAGTCAGCTCCTTCCGGTGGGCGCGGGGCATGACCATTG
TGGCCGCACTTATGACTGTCTTCTTTATCATGCAACTCGTAGGACAGGTGCCGGCAGCGCTCTGGGTCAT
TTTCGGCGAGGACCGCTTTCGCTGGAGCGCGACGATGAGCGGCCTGTCGCTTGCGGTATTCGGAATCTTG
CACGCCCTCGCTCAAGCCTTCGTCACTGGTCCCGCCACCAAACGTTTCGGCGAGAAGCAGGCCATTATCG
CCGGCATGGCGGCCGACGCGCTGGGCTACGTCTTGCTGGCGTTCGCGACGCGAGGCTGGATGGCCTTCCC
CATTATGATTCTTCTCGCTTCCGGCGGCATCGGGATGCCCGCGTTGCAGGCCATGCTGTCCAGGCAGGTA
GATGACGACCATCAGGGACAGCTTCAAGGATCGCTCGCGGCTCTTACCAGCCTAACTTCGATCACTGGAC
CGCTGATCGTCACGGCGATTTATGCCGCCTCGGCGAGCACATGGAACGGGTTGGCATGGATTGTAGGCGC
CGCCCTATACCTTGTCTGCCTCCCCGCGTTGCGTCGCGGTGCATGGAGCCGGGCCACCTCGACCTGAGAC
AATTGTCGGCTCGGCCCACTTGTGTGTCTCGTACAATTCTGAGGTCCACACAGATAGTGTCCGTAGGCCG
GCCTCAGCCTGCCGCCTTGGGCCGGGTGATGTCGTACTTGCCCGCCGCGAACTCGGTTACCGTCCAGCCC
AGCGCGACCAGCTCCGGCAACGCCTCGCGCACCCGCTGGCGGCGCTTGCGCATGGTCGAACCACTGGCCT
CTGACGGCCAGACATAGCCGCACAAGGTATCTATGGAAGCCTTGCCGGTTTTGCCGGGGTCGATCCAGCC
ACACAGCCGCTGGTGCAGCAGGCGGGCGGTTTCGCTGTCCAGCGCCCGCACCTCGTCCATGCTGATGCGC
ACATGCTGGCCGCCACCCATGACGGCCTGCGCGATCAAGGGGTTCAGGGCCACGTACAGGCGCCCGTCCG
CCTCGTCGCTGGCGTACTCCGACAGCAGCCGAAACCCCTGCCGCTTGCGGCCATTCTGGGCGATGATGGA
TACCTTCCAAAGGCGCTCGATGCAGTCCTGTATGTGCTTGAGCGCCCCACCACTATCGACCTCTGCCCCG
ATTTCCTTTGCCAGCGCCCGATAGCTACCTTTGACCACCATGGCATCAGCGGTGACGGCCTCCCACTTGG
GTTCCAGGAACAGCCGGAGCTGCCGTCCGCCTTCGGTCTTGGGTTCCGGGCCAAGCACTAGGCCATTAGG
CCCAGCCATGGCCACCAGCCCTTGCAGGATGCGCAGATCATCAGCGCCCAGCGGCTCCGGGCCGCTGAAC
TCGATCCGCTTGCCGTCGCCGTAGTCATACGTCACGTCCAGCTTGCTGCGCTTGCGCTCGCCCCGCTTGA
GGGCACGGAACAGGCCGGGGGCCAGACAGTGCGCCGGGTCGTGCCGGACGTGGCTGAGGCTGTGCTTGTT
CTTAGGCTTCACCACGGGGCACCCCCTTGCTCTTGCGCTGCCTCTCCAGCACGGCGGGCTTGAGCACCCC
GCCGTCATGCCGCCTGAACCACCGATCAGCGAACGGTGCGCCATAGTTGGCCTTGCTCACACCGAAGCGG
ACGAAGAACCGGCGCTGGTCGTCGTCCACACCCCATTCCTCGGCCTCGGCGCTGGTCATGCTCGACAGGT
AGGACTGCCAGCGGATGTTATCGACCAGTACCGAGCTGCCCCGGCTGGCCTGCTGCTGGTCGCCTGCGCC
CATCATGGCCGCGCCCTTGCTGGCATGGTGCAGGAACACGATAGAGCACCCGGTATCGGCGGCGATGGCC
TCCATGCGACCGATGACCTGGGCCATGGGGCCGCTGGCGTTTTCTTCCTCGATGTGGAACCGGCGCAGCG
TGTCCAGCACCATCAGGCGGCGGCCCTCGGCGGCGCGCTTGAGGCCGTCGAACCACTCCGGGGCCATGAT
GTTGGGCAGGCTGCCGATCAGCGGCTGGATCAGCAGGCCGTCAGCCACGGCTTGCCGTTCCTCGGCGCTG
AGGTGCGCCCCAAGGGCGTGCAGGCGGTGATGAATGGCGGTGGGCGGGTCTTCGGCGGGCAGGTAGATCA
CCGGGCCGGTGGGCAGTTCGCCCACCTCCAGCAGATCCGGCCCGCCTGCAATCTGTGCGGCCAGTTGCAG
GGCCAGCATGGATTTACCGGCACCACCGGGCGACACCAGCGCCCCGACCGTACCGGCCACCATGTTGGGC
AAAACGTAGTCCAGCGGTGGCGGCGCTGCTGCGAACGCCTCCAGAATATTGATAGGCTTATGGGTAGCCA
TTGATTGCCTCCTTTGCAGGCAGTTGGTGGTTAGGCGCTGGCGGGGTCACTACCCCCGCCCTGCGCCGCT
CTGAGTTCTTCCAGGCACTCGCGCAGCGCCTCGTATTCGTCGTCGGTCAGCCAGAACTTGCGCTGACGCA
TCCCTTTGGCCTTCATGCGCTCGGCATATCGCGCTTGGCGTACAGCGTCAGGGCTGGCCAGCAGGTCGCC
GGTCTGCTTGTCCTTTTGGTCTTTCATATCAGTCACCGAGAAACTTGCCGGGGCCGAAAGGCTTGTCTTC
GCGGAACAAGGACAAGGTGCAGCCGTCAAGGTTAAGGCTGGCCATATCAGCGACTGAAAAGCGGCCAGCC
TCGGCCTTGTTTGACGTATAACCAAAGCCACCGGGCAACCAATAGCCCTTGTCACTTTTGATCAGGTAGA
CCGACCCTGAAGCGCTTTTTTCGTATTCCATAAAACCCCCTTCTGTGCGTGAGTACTCATAGTATAACAG
GCGTGAGTACCAACGCAAGCACTACATGCTGAAATCTGGCCCGCCCCTGTCCATGCCTCGCTGGCGGGGT
GCCGGTGCCCGTGCCAGCTCGGCCCGCGCAAGCTGGACGCTGGGCAGACCCATGACCTTGCTGACGGTGC
GCTCGATGTAATCCGCTTCGTGGCCGGGCTTGCGCTCTGCCAGCGCTGGGCTGGCCTCGGCCATGGCCTT
GCCGATTTCCTCGGCACTGCGGCCCCGGCTGGCCAGCTTCTGCGCGGCGATAAAGTCGCACTTGCTGAGG
TCATCACCGAAGCGCTTGACCAGCCCGGCCATCTCGCTGCGGTACTCGTCCAGCGCCGTGCGCCGGTGGC
GGCTAAGCTGCCGCTCGGGCAGTTCGAGGCTGGCCAGCCTGCGGGCCTTCTCCTGCTGCCGCTGGGCCTG
CTCGATCTGCTGGCCAGCCTGCTGCACCAGCGCCGGGCCAGCGGTGGCGGTCTTGCCCTTGGATTCACGC
AGCAGCACCCACGGCTGATAACCGGCGCGGGTGGTGTGCTTGTCCTTGCGGTTGGTGAAGCCCGCCAAGC
GGCCATAGTGGCGGCTGTCGGCGCTGGCCGGGTCGGCGTCGTACTCGCTGGCCAGCGTCCGGGCAATCTG
CCCCCGAAGTTCACCGCCTGCGGCGTCGGCCACCTTGACCCATGCCTGATAGTTCTTCGGGCTGGTTTCC
ACTACCAGGGCAGGCTCCCGGCCCTCGGCTTTCATGTCATCCAGGTCAAACTCGCTGAGGTCGTCCACCA
GCACCAGACCATGCCGCTCCTGCTCGGCGGGCCTGATATACACGTCATTGCCCTGGGCATTCATCCGCTT
GAGCCATGGCGTGTTCTGGAGCACTTCGGCGGCTGACCATTCCCGGTTCATCATCTGGCCGGTGGTGGCG
TCCCTGACGCCGATATCGAAGCGCTCACAGCCCATGGCCTTGAGCTGTCGGCCTATGGCCTGCAAAGTCC
TGTCGTTCTTCATCGGGCCACCAAGCGATTCCCACACATTATACGAGCCGGAAGCATAAAGTGTAGCTAG
ATCCGAAGGATGAGCCGGGCTGAATGATCGACCGAGACAGGCCCTGCGGGGCTGCACACGCGCCCCCACC
CTTCGGGTAGGGGGAAAGGCCGCTAAAGCGGCTAAAAGCGCTCCAGCGTATTTCTGCGGGGTTTGGTGTG
GGGTTTAGCGGGCTTTGCCCGCCTTTCCCCCTGCCGCGCAGCGGTGGGGCGGTGTGTAGCCTAGCGCAGC
GAATAGACCAGCTATCCGGCCTCTGGCCGGGCATATTGGGCAAGGGCAGCAGCGCCCCACAAGGGCGCTG
ATAACCGCGCCTAGTGGATTATTCTTAGATAATCATGGATGGATTTTTCCAACACCCCGCCAGCCCCCGC
CCCTGCTGGGTTTGCAGGTTTGGGGGCGTGACAGTTATTGCAGGGGTTCGTGACAGTTATTGCAGGGGGG
CGTGACAGTTATTGCAGGGGTTCGTGACAGTTAGGGCGCGCCCAGCTGTCTAGGGCGGCGGATTTGTCCT
ACTCAGGAGAGCGTTCACCGACAAACAACAGATAAAACGAAAGGCCCAGTCTTTCGACTGAGCCTTTCGT
TTTATTTGATGCCTTTAATTAAGGCTCGGGAGACCTATCGGTAATAACAGTCCAATCTGGTGTAACTTCG
GAATCGTCCTTGACAGCTAGCTCAGTCCTAGGTATAATGCTAGCTACTAGTGAAAGAGGAGAAATACTAG
TATGGTTAGCAAAGGCGAGGCGGTTATCAAGGAGTTTATGCGTTTTAAGGTTCACATGGAGGGTAGCATG
AATGGTCACGAGTTCGAGATCGAGGGTGAAGGCGAGGGTCGTCCGTACGAAGGCACCCAGACCGCGAAGC
TGAAAGTGACCAAGGGTGGCCCGCTGCCGTTCAGCTGGGACATCCTGAGCCCGCAGTTCATGTATGGCAG
CCGTGCGTTTACCAAACACCCGGCGGACATTCCGGATTACTATAAGCAAAGCTTCCCGGAAGGTTTTAAA
TGGGAGCGTGTTATGAACTTCGAAGATGGTGGCGCGGTGACCGTTACCCAGGACACCAGCCTGGAGGATG
GCACCCTGATTTACAAGGTGAAACTGCGTGGCACCAACTTTCCGCCGGATGGTCCGGTTATGCAGAAGAA
AACGATGGGTTGGGAAGCGAGCACCGAGCGTCTGTATCCGGAAGATGGCGTGCTGAAGGGTGATATCAAA
ATGGCGCTGCGTCTGAAGGACGGTGGCCGTTACCTGGCGGATTTTAAGACCACCTATAAAGCGAAGAAAC
CGGTGCAAATGCCGGGTGCGTACAACGTTGACCGTAAACTGGATATTACCAGCCACAACGAGGATTATAC
CGTGGTTGAGCAATATGAGCGTAGCGAGGGTCGCCACAGCACCGGCGGCATGGACGAACTGTATAAGGGA
TCCTAATAA
